Addgene plasmid #179545: dCas9-p300 PHD-HAT
Purpose: encodes S. pyogenes dCas9 with c-terminal fusion of human p300 PHD-HAT domain (aa 1243-1664) driven by EF-1alpha promoter
Depositing lab: Isaac Hilton. Depositing organization: Rice University. Publication: Systematic comparison of CRISPR-based transcriptional activators uncovers gene-regulatory features of enhancer-promoter interactions. Wang K, Escobar M, Li J, Mahata B, Goell J, Shah S, Cluck M, Hilton IB. Nucleic Acids Res. 2022 Aug 12;50(14):7842-7855. doi: 10.1093/nar/gkac582. PubMed 35849129.
Backbone
  Vector backbone: LentiCRISPR v2
  Vector type: Mammalian Expression, Lentiviral
  Selectable markers: Puromycin
Growth in bacteria
  Bacterial resistance: Ampicillin, 100 μg/mL
  Growth temperature: 37°C
  Growth strain: NEB Stable
  Copy number: High Copy
Gene/Insert
  Gene/Insert name: S. pyogenes dCas9 with c-terminal fusion of human p300 PHD-HAT domain (aa 1243-1664)
  Species: H. sapiens (human)
  Insert size (bp): 5424
  Mutation: D10A; H840A in S.pyogenes Cas9
  Entrez Gene: EP300 (a.k.a. KAT3B, MKHK2, RSTS2, p300)
  Promoter: EF-1alpha
  Tag / fusion protein: Flag Tag (C terminal on insert)
  Cloning method: Gibson Cloning
  Sequencing primers: 5′ ATCCGGTGCCTAGAGAAGGT
Terms and licenses: Academic/Nonprofit Terms; Industry Terms: Not Available to Industry
How to cite: dCas9-p300 PHD-HAT was a gift from Isaac Hilton (Addgene plasmid # 179545 ; http://n2t.net/addgene:179545 ; RRID:Addgene_179545)
