[The description below was written by a language model from this plasmid's Addgene catalogue record and pLannotate feature annotations shown in this document.]
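Description:
dCas9-p300 PHD-HAT is a lentiviral mammalian expression plasmid built on the LentiCRISPR v2 backbone, about 14.1 kb in the sequenced record. It is propagated in E. coli through a high-copy ColE1/pUC-type origin with ampicillin selection (AmpR), and an f1 origin is also present. The viral portion has a third-generation, self-inactivating layout. A CMV enhancer/promoter drives a truncated HIV-1 5' LTR, followed by the Ψ packaging signal with a gag fragment, the RRE for Rev-dependent export and the cPPT/CTS, with a WPRE and a ΔU3 3' LTR closing the genome. Downstream of the 3' LTR, outside the packaged region, lie a bGH polyadenylation signal and an SV40/EM7-driven bleomycin/Zeocin resistance cassette.

The payload is a fusion of catalytically inactive S. pyogenes Cas9 (D10A and H840A) to the PHD-HAT portion of human p300 (EP300, residues 1243–1664). This is a truncated version of the histone acetyltransferase core, placed at the C-terminus and carrying a C-terminal Flag tag. Expression comes from the EF-1α core promoter. A puromycin N-acetyltransferase coding sequence follows the fusion ahead of the WPRE, giving puromycin selection of transduced cells; the element linking it to the fusion is not annotated. An S. pyogenes gRNA scaffold sits upstream of the EF-1α promoter, as expected from the parent backbone, but the feature table annotates no Pol III promoter or spacer, so the record does not show whether a functional guide cassette is present.

When a guide RNA recruits it to promoters or enhancers, the fusion is intended to deposit histone acetylation and activate transcription. The associated work systematically compares CRISPR-based transcriptional activators.
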