Features (pLannotate 1.2.2; 34 found; start..end, strand, type, name):
    512..531     +  misc_feature   cPPT/CTS (fragment): central polypurine tract and central termination sequence of HIV-1
    533..766     +  LTR            3' LTR (ΔU3): self-inactivating 3' long terminal repeat (LTR) from HIV-1
    798..1022    +  polyA_signal   bGH poly(A) signal: bovine growth hormone polyadenylation signal
   1026..1047    +  promoter       SV40 promoter (fragment): SV40 enhancer and early promoter
   1068..1496    +  rep_origin     f1 ori (sequence partly withheld): f1 bacteriophage origin of replication; arrow indicates direction of (+) strand synthesis
   1510..1839    +  promoter       SV40 promoter: SV40 enhancer and early promoter
   1887..1934    +  promoter       EM7 promoter: synthetic bacterial promoter&nbsp
   1953..2327    +  CDS            BleoR: antibiotic-binding protein; Sh ble from Streptoalloteichus hindustanus; confers resistance to bleomycin, phleomycin, and Zeocin™
   2337..2462    +  CDS            ble (fragment): BLE_KLEPN - Experimental evidence at protein level: Swiss-Prot protein existence level 1. Binding protein with a strong affinity to the bleomycin family of antibiotics. Binds to CL990; an antimitotic-antibiotic compound. From Klebsiella pneumoniae.
   2457..2578    +  polyA_signal   SV40 poly(A) signal: SV40 polyadenylation signal
   2649..2671    -  protein_bind   lac operator (fragment): The lac repressor binds to the lac operator to inhibit transcription in E. coli. This inhibition can be relieved by adding lactose or isopropyl-β-D-thiogalactopyranoside (IPTG). lac repressor encoded by lacI
   2675..2705    -  promoter       lac promoter: promoter for the E. coli lac operon
   2720..2741    -  protein_bind   CAP binding site: CAP binding activates transcription in the presence of cAMP. E. coli catabolite activator protein
   2754..2846    -  CDS            lacI (fragment): lac repressor; lacI; The lac repressor binds to the lac operator to inhibit transcription in E. coli. This inhibition can be relieved by adding lactose or isopropyl-β-D-thiogalactopyranoside (IPTG).
   3029..3617    -  rep_origin     ori: high-copy-number ColE1/pMB1/pBR322/pUC origin of replication
   3788..4648    -  CDS            AmpR: β-lactamase; bla; confers resistance to ampicillin, carbenicillin, and related antibiotics
   4649..4753    -  promoter       AmpR promoter: bla
   4812..4864    -  misc_feature   bom (fragment): basis of mobility region from pBR322
   5019..5398    +  enhancer       CMV enhancer: human cytomegalovirus immediate early enhancer
   5399..5598    +  promoter       CMV promoter: human cytomegalovirus (CMV) immediate early promoter
   5616..5796    +  LTR            5' LTR (truncated): truncated 5' long terminal repeat (LTR) from HIV-1
   5843..5968    +  misc_feature   HIV-1 Ψ: packaging signal of human immunodeficiency virus type 1
   5952..6315    +  CDS            HIV-1 gag (fragment): gag protein from human immunodeficiency virus 1; gag
   6461..6694    +  misc_feature   RRE: The Rev response element (RRE) of HIV-1 allows for Rev-dependent mRNA export from the nucleus to the cytoplasm.
   7071..7171    +  CDS            Rev (fragment): human immunodeficiency virus 1 (HIV-1) Rev protein; rev; enhances nuclear export of unspliced and incompletely spliced viral mRNAs
   7221..7338    +  misc_feature   cPPT/CTS: central polypurine tract and central termination sequence of HIV-1
   7470..7545    +  misc_RNA       gRNA scaffold: guide RNA scaffold for the Streptococcus pyogenes CRISPR/Cas9 system
   7563..7581    +  CDS            small t antigen (fragment): SV40 (simian virus 40) small t antigen
   7607..7818    +  promoter       EF-1α core promoter: core promoter for human elongation factor EF-1α
   7846..9447    +  CDS            dCas9(N): N-terminal portion of catalytically inactive Streptococcus pyogenes dCas9 carrying the D10A mutation (Zetsche et al., 2015)
   9448..11946   +  CDS            Cas9(C): C-terminal portion of Streptococcus pyogenes Cas9 (Zetsche et al., 2015)
  12001..13266   +  CDS            p300 core (fragment): catalytic histone acetyltransferase core of the human E1A-associated protein p300 (Delvecchio et al., 2013); EP300
  13362..13959   +  CDS            PuroR (fragment): puromycin N-acetyltransferase; pac from Streptomyces; confers resistance to puromycin
  13975..461     +  misc_feature   WPRE (across the origin): woodchuck hepatitis virus posttranscriptional regulatory element
>Addgene plasmid #179545 | dCas9-p300 PHD-HAT | addgene full sequence | sequence record 354761 | Addgene NGS Result
CATTTTCTCCTCCTTGTATAAATCCTGGTTGCTGTCTCTTTATGAGGAGTTGTGGCCCGTTGTCAGGCAA
CGTGGCGTGGTGTGCACTGTGTTTGCTGACGCAACCCCCACTGGTTGGGGCATTGCCACCACCTGTCAGC
TCCTTTCCGGGACTTTCGCTTTCCCCCTCCCTATTGCCACGGCGGAACTCATCGCCGCCTGCCTTGCCCG
CTGCTGGACAGGGGCTCGGCTGTTGGGCACTGACAATTCCGTGGTGTTGTCGGGGAAATCATCGTCCTTT
CCTTGGCTGCTCGCCTGTGTTGCCACCTGGATTCTGCGCGGGACGTCCTTCTGCTACGTCCCTTCGGCCC
TCAATCCAGCGGACCTTCCTTCCCGCGGCCTGCTGCCGGCTCTGCGGCCTCTTCCGCGTCTTCGCCTTCG
CCCTCAGACGAGTCGGATCTCCCTTTGGGCCGCCTCCCCGCGTCGACTTTAAGACCAATGACTTACAAGG
CAGCTGTAGATCTTAGCCACTTTTTAAAAGAAAAGGGGGGACTGGAAGGGCTAATTCACTCCCAACGAAG
ACAAGATCTGCTTTTTGCTTGTACTGGGTCTCTCTGGTTAGACCAGATCTGAGCCTGGGAGCTCTCTGGC
TAACTAGGGAACCCACTGCTTAAGCCTCAATAAAGCTTGCCTTGAGTGCTTCAAGTAGTGTGTGCCCGTC
TGTTGTGTGACTCTGGTAACTAGAGATCCCTCAGACCCTTTTAGTCAGTGTGGAAAATCTCTAGCAGGGC
CCGTTTAAACCCGCTGATCAGCCTCGACTGTGCCTTCTAGTTGCCAGCCATCTGTTGTTTGCCCCTCCCC
CGTGCCTTCCTTGACCCTGGAAGGTGCCACTCCCACTGTCCTTTCCTAATAAAATGAGGAAATTGCATCG
CATTGTCTGAGTAGGTGTCATTCTATTCTGGGGGGTGGGGTGGGGCAGGACAGCAAGGGGGAGGATTGGG
AAGACAATAGCAGGCATGCTGGGGATGCGGTGGGCTCTATGGCTTCTGAGGCGGAAAGAACCAGCTGGGG
CTCTAGGGGGTATCCCC
[124 nt withheld, positions 1068-1191]
C
[91 nt withheld, positions 1193-1283]
A
[49 nt withheld, positions 1285-1333]
CCTTTGACGTTGGAGTCCACGTTCTTT
[37 nt withheld, positions 1361-1397]
ACCCTATCTCGGTCTATTCTTTTGATTTATAAGGGATTTTGCCGATTTCGGCCTATTGGTTAAAAAATGA
GCTGATTTAACAAAAATTTAACGCGAATTAATTCTGTGGAATGTGTGTCAGTTAGGGTGTGGAAAGTCCC
CAGGCTCCCCAGCAGGCAGAAGTATGCAAAGCATGCATCTCAATTAGTCAGCAACCAGGTGTGGAAAGTC
CCCAGGCTCCCCAGCAGGCAGAAGTATGCAAAGCATGCATCTCAATTAGTCAGCAACCATAGTCCCGCCC
CTAACTCCGCCCATCCCGCCCCTAACTCCGCCCAGTTCCGCCCATTCTCCGCCCCATGGCTGACTAATTT
TTTTTATTTATGCAGAGGCCGAGGCCGCCTCTGCCTCTGAGCTATTCCAGAAGTAGTGAGGAGGCTTTTT
TGGAGGCCTAGGCTTTTGCAAAAAGCTCCCGGGAGCTTGTATATCCATTTTCGGATCTGATCAGCACGTG
TTGACAATTAATCATCGGCATAGTATATCGGCATAGTATAATACGACAAGGTGAGGAACTAAACCATGGC
CAAGTTGACCAGTGCCGTTCCGGTGCTCACCGCGCGCGACGTCGCCGGAGCGGTCGAGTTCTGGACCGAC
CGGCTCGGGTTCTCCCGGGACTTCGTGGAGGACGACTTCGCCGGTGTGGTCCGGGACGACGTGACCCTGT
TCATCAGCGCGGTCCAGGACCAGGTGGTGCCGGACAACACCCTGGCCTGGGTGTGGGTGCGCGGCCTGGA
CGAGCTGTACGCCGAGTGGTCGGAGGTCGTGTCCACGAACTTCCGGGACGCCTCCGGGCCGGCCATGACC
GAGATCGGCGAGCAGCCGTGGGGGCGGGAGTTCGCCCTGCGCGACCCGGCCGGCAACTGCGTGCACTTCG
TGGCCGAGGAGCAGGACTGACACGTGCTACGAGATTTCGATTCCACCGCCGCCTTCTATGAAAGGTTGGG
CTTCGGAATCGTTTTCCGGGACGCCGGCTGGATGATCCTCCAGCGCGGGGATCTCATGCTGGAGTTCTTC
GCCCACCCCAACTTGTTTATTGCAGCTTATAATGGTTACAAATAAAGCAATAGCATCACAAATTTCACAA
ATAAAGCATTTTTTTCACTGCATTCTAGTTGTGGTTTGTCCAAACTCATCAATGTATCTTATCATGTCTG
TATACCGTCGACCTCTAGCTAGAGCTTGGCGTAATCATGGTCATAGCTGTTTCCTGTGTGAAATTGTTAT
CCGCTCACAATTCCACACAACATACGAGCCGGAAGCATAAAGTGTAAAGCCTGGGGTGCCTAATGAGTGA
GCTAACTCACATTAATTGCGTTGCGCTCACTGCCCGCTTTCCAGTCGGGAAACCTGTCGTGCCAGCTGCA
TTAATGAATCGGCCAACGCGCGGGGAGAGGCGGTTTGCGTATTGGGCGCTCTTCCGCTTCCTCGCTCACT
GACTCGCTGCGCTCGGTCGTTCGGCTGCGGCGAGCGGTATCAGCTCACTCAAAGGCGGTAATACGGTTAT
CCACAGAATCAGGGGATAACGCAGGAAAGAACATGTGAGCAAAAGGCCAGCAAAAGGCCAGGAACCGTAA
AAAGGCCGCGTTGCTGGCGTTTTTCCATAGGCTCCGCCCCCCTGACGAGCATCACAAAAATCGACGCTCA
AGTCAGAGGTGGCGAAACCCGACAGGACTATAAAGATACCAGGCGTTTCCCCCTGGAAGCTCCCTCGTGC
GCTCTCCTGTTCCGACCCTGCCGCTTACCGGATACCTGTCCGCCTTTCTCCCTTCGGGAAGCGTGGCGCT
TTCTCATAGCTCACGCTGTAGGTATCTCAGTTCGGTGTAGGTCGTTCGCTCCAAGCTGGGCTGTGTGCAC
GAACCCCCCGTTCAGCCCGACCGCTGCGCCTTATCCGGTAACTATCGTCTTGAGTCCAACCCGGTAAGAC
ACGACTTATCGCCACTGGCAGCAGCCACTGGTAACAGGATTAGCAGAGCGAGGTATGTAGGCGGTGCTAC
AGAGTTCTTGAAGTGGTGGCCTAACTACGGCTACACTAGAAGAACAGTATTTGGTATCTGCGCTCTGCTG
AAGCCAGTTACCTTCGGAAAAAGAGTTGGTAGCTCTTGATCCGGCAAACAAACCACCGCTGGTAGCGGTG
GTTTTTTTGTTTGCAAGCAGCAGATTACGCGCAGAAAAAAAGGATCTCAAGAAGATCCTTTGATCTTTTC
TACGGGGTCTGACGCTCAGTGGAACGAAAACTCACGTTAAGGGATTTTGGTCATGAGATTATCAAAAAGG
ATCTTCACCTAGATCCTTTTAAATTAAAAATGAAGTTTTAAATCAATCTAAAGTATATATGAGTAAACTT
GGTCTGACAGTTACCAATGCTTAATCAGTGAGGCACCTATCTCAGCGATCTGTCTATTTCGTTCATCCAT
AGTTGCCTGACTCCCCGTCGTGTAGATAACTACGATACGGGAGGGCTTACCATCTGGCCCCAGTGCTGCA
ATGATACCGCGAGACCCACGCTCACCGGCTCCAGATTTATCAGCAATAAACCAGCCAGCCGGAAGGGCCG
AGCGCAGAAGTGGTCCTGCAACTTTATCCGCCTCCATCCAGTCTATTAATTGTTGCCGGGAAGCTAGAGT
AAGTAGTTCGCCAGTTAATAGTTTGCGCAACGTTGTTGCCATTGCTACAGGCATCGTGGTGTCACGCTCG
TCGTTTGGTATGGCTTCATTCAGCTCCGGTTCCCAACGATCAAGGCGAGTTACATGATCCCCCATGTTGT
GCAAAAAAGCGGTTAGCTCCTTCGGTCCTCCGATCGTTGTCAGAAGTAAGTTGGCCGCAGTGTTATCACT
CATGGTTATGGCAGCACTGCATAATTCTCTTACTGTCATGCCATCCGTAAGATGCTTTTCTGTGACTGGT
GAGTACTCAACCAAGTCATTCTGAGAATAGTGTATGCGGCGACCGAGTTGCTCTTGCCCGGCGTCAATAC
GGGATAATACCGCGCCACATAGCAGAACTTTAAAAGTGCTCATCATTGGAAAACGTTCTTCGGGGCGAAA
ACTCTCAAGGATCTTACCGCTGTTGAGATCCAGTTCGATGTAACCCACTCGTGCACCCAACTGATCTTCA
GCATCTTTTACTTTCACCAGCGTTTCTGGGTGAGCAAAAACAGGAAGGCAAAATGCCGCAAAAAAGGGAA
TAAGGGCGACACGGAAATGTTGAATACTCATACTCTTCCTTTTTCAATATTATTGAAGCATTTATCAGGG
TTATTGTCTCATGAGCGGATACATATTTGAATGTATTTAGAAAAATAAACAAATAGGGGTTCCGCGCACA
TTTCCCCGAAAAGTGCCACCTGACGTCGACGGATCGGGAGATCTCCCGATCCCCTATGGTGCACTCTCAG
TACAATCTGCTCTGATGCCGCATAGTTAAGCCAGTATCTGCTCCCTGCTTGTGTGTTGGAGGTCGCTGAG
TAGTGCGCGAGCAAAATTTAAGCTACAACAAGGCAAGGCTTGACCGACAATTGCATGAAGAATCTGCTTA
GGGTTAGGCGTTTTGCGCTGCTTCGCGATGTACGGGCCAGATATACGCGTTGACATTGATTATTGACTAG
TTATTAATAGTAATCAATTACGGGGTCATTAGTTCATAGCCCATATATGGAGTTCCGCGTTACATAACTT
ACGGTAAATGGCCCGCCTGGCTGACCGCCCAACGACCCCCGCCCATTGACGTCAATAATGACGTATGTTC
CCATAGTAACGCCAATAGGGACTTTCCATTGACGTCAATGGGTGGAGTATTTACGGTAAACTGCCCACTT
GGCAGTACATCAAGTGTATCATATGCCAAGTACGCCCCCTATTGACGTCAATGACGGTAAATGGCCCGCC
TGGCATTATGCCCAGTACATGACCTTATGGGACTTTCCTACTTGGCAGTACATCTACGTATTAGTCATCG
CTATTACCATGGTGATGCGGTTTTGGCAGTACATCAATGGGCGTGGATAGCGGTTTGACTCACGGGGATT
TCCAAGTCTCCACCCCATTGACGTCAATGGGAGTTTGTTTTGGCACCAAAATCAACGGGACTTTCCAAAA
TGTCGTAACAACTCCGCCCCATTGACGCAAATGGGCGGTAGGCGTGTACGGTGGGAGGTCTATATAAGCA
GCGCGTTTTGCCTGTACTGGGTCTCTCTGGTTAGACCAGATCTGAGCCTGGGAGCTCTCTGGCTAACTAG
GGAACCCACTGCTTAAGCCTCAATAAAGCTTGCCTTGAGTGCTTCAAGTAGTGTGTGCCCGTCTGTTGTG
TGACTCTGGTAACTAGAGATCCCTCAGACCCTTTTAGTCAGTGTGGAAAATCTCTAGCAGTGGCGCCCGA
ACAGGGACTTGAAAGCGAAAGGGAAACCAGAGGAGCTCTCTCGACGCAGGACTCGGCTTGCTGAAGCGCG
CACGGCAAGAGGCGAGGGGCGGCGACTGGTGAGTACGCCAAAAATTTTGACTAGCGGAGGCTAGAAGGAG
AGAGATGGGTGCGAGAGCGTCAGTATTAAGCGGGGGAGAATTAGATCGCGATGGGAAAAAATTCGGTTAA
GGCCAGGGGGAAAGAAAAAATATAAATTAAAACATATAGTATGGGCAAGCAGGGAGCTAGAACGATTCGC
AGTTAATCCTGGCCTGTTAGAAACATCAGAAGGCTGTAGACAAATACTGGGACAGCTACAACCATCCCTT
CAGACAGGATCAGAAGAACTTAGATCATTATATAATACAGTAGCAACCCTCTATTGTGTGCATCAAAGGA
TAGAGATAAAAGACACCAAGGAAGCTTTAGACAAGATAGAGGAAGAGCAAAACAAAAGTAAGACCACCGC
ACAGCAAGCGGCCGCTGATCTTCAGACCTGGAGGAGGAGATATGAGGGACAATTGGAGAAGTGAATTATA
TAAATATAAAGTAGTAAAAATTGAACCATTAGGAGTAGCACCCACCAAGGCAAAGAGAAGAGTGGTGCAG
AGAGAAAAAAGAGCAGTGGGAATAGGAGCTTTGTTCCTTGGGTTCTTGGGAGCAGCAGGAAGCACTATGG
GCGCAGCGTCAATGACGCTGACGGTACAGGCCAGACAATTATTGTCTGGTATAGTGCAGCAGCAGAACAA
TTTGCTGAGGGCTATTGAGGCGCAACAGCATCTGTTGCAACTCACAGTCTGGGGCATCAAGCAGCTCCAG
GCAAGAATCCTGGCTGTGGAAAGATACCTAAAGGATCAACAGCTCCTGGGGATTTGGGGTTGCTCTGGAA
AACTCATTTGCACCACTGCTGTGCCTTGGAATGCTAGTTGGAGTAATAAATCTCTGGAACAGATTTGGAA
TCACACGACCTGGATGGAGTGGGACAGAGAAATTAACAATTACACAAGCTTAATACACTCCTTAATTGAA
GAATCGCAAAACCAGCAAGAAAAGAATGAACAAGAATTATTGGAATTAGATAAATGGGCAAGTTTGTGGA
ATTGGTTTAACATAACAAATTGGCTGTGGTATATAAAATTATTCATAATGATAGTAGGAGGCTTGGTAGG
TTTAAGAATAGTTTTTGCTGTACTTTCTATAGTGAATAGAGTTAGGCAGGGATATTCACCATTATCGTTT
CAGACCCACCTCCCAACCCCGAGGGGACCCGACAGGCCCGAAGGAATAGAAGAAGAAGGTGGAGAGAGAG
ACAGAGACAGATCCATTCGATTAGTGAACGGATCGGCACTGCGTGCGCCAATTCTGCAGACAAATGGCAG
TATTCATCCACAATTTTAAAAGAAAAGGGGGGATTGGGGGGTACAGTGCAGGGGAAAGAATAGTAGACAT
AATAGCAACAGACATACAAACTAAAGAATTACAAAAACAAATTACAAAAATTCAAAATTTTCGGGTTTAT
TACAGGGACAGCAGAGATCCAGTTTGGTTAATTAAGGTACCGATATCACTAGTGTTCCATTAACTGCGCT
AAAAATAATTTTTAAATCTTTTTTAGCTTCTTGCTCTTTTTTGTACGTCTCTGTTTTAGAGCTAGAAATA
GCAAGTTAAAATAAGGCTAGTCCGTTATCAACTTGAAAAAGTGGCACCGAGTCGGTGCTTTTTTGAATTC
GCTAGCTAGGTCTTGAAAGGAGTGGGAATTGGCTCCGGTGCCCGTCAGTGGGCAGAGCGCACATCGCCCA
CAGTCCCCGAGAAGTTGGGGGGAGGGGTCGGCAATTGATCCGGTGCCTAGAGAAGGTGGCGCGGGGTAAA
CTGGGAAAGTGATGTCGTGTACTGGCTCCGCCTTTTTCCCGAGGGTGGGGGAGAACCGTATATAAGTGCA
GTAGTCGCCGTGAACGTTCTTTTTCGCAACGGGTTTGCCGCCAGAACACAGGACCGGTTCTAGAGCGCTG
CCACCATGGACAAGAAGTACAGCATCGGCCTGGCCATCGGCACCAACTCTGTGGGCTGGGCCGTGATCAC
CGACGAGTACAAGGTGCCCAGCAAGAAATTCAAGGTGCTGGGCAACACCGACCGGCACAGCATCAAGAAG
AACCTGATCGGAGCCCTGCTGTTCGACAGCGGCGAAACAGCCGAGGCCACCCGGCTGAAGAGAACCGCCA
GAAGAAGATACACCAGACGGAAGAACCGGATCTGCTATCTGCAAGAGATCTTCAGCAACGAGATGGCCAA
GGTGGACGACAGCTTCTTCCACAGACTGGAAGAGTCCTTCCTGGTGGAAGAGGATAAGAAGCACGAGCGG
CACCCCATCTTCGGCAACATCGTGGACGAGGTGGCCTACCACGAGAAGTACCCCACCATCTACCACCTGA
GAAAGAAACTGGTGGACAGCACCGACAAGGCCGACCTGCGGCTGATCTATCTGGCCCTGGCCCACATGAT
CAAGTTCCGGGGCCACTTCCTGATCGAGGGCGACCTGAACCCCGACAACAGCGACGTGGACAAGCTGTTC
ATCCAGCTGGTGCAGACCTACAACCAGCTGTTCGAGGAAAACCCCATCAACGCCAGCGGCGTGGACGCCA
AGGCCATCCTGTCTGCCAGACTGAGCAAGAGCAGACGGCTGGAAAATCTGATCGCCCAGCTGCCCGGCGA
GAAGAAGAATGGCCTGTTCGGAAACCTGATTGCCCTGAGCCTGGGCCTGACCCCCAACTTCAAGAGCAAC
TTCGACCTGGCCGAGGATGCCAAACTGCAGCTGAGCAAGGACACCTACGACGACGACCTGGACAACCTGC
TGGCCCAGATCGGCGACCAGTACGCCGACCTGTTTCTGGCCGCCAAGAACCTGTCCGACGCCATCCTGCT
GAGCGACATCCTGAGAGTGAACACCGAGATCACCAAGGCCCCCCTGAGCGCCTCTATGATCAAGAGATAC
GACGAGCACCACCAGGACCTGACCCTGCTGAAAGCTCTCGTGCGGCAGCAGCTGCCTGAGAAGTACAAAG
AGATTTTCTTCGACCAGAGCAAGAACGGCTACGCCGGCTACATTGACGGCGGAGCCAGCCAGGAAGAGTT
CTACAAGTTCATCAAGCCCATCCTGGAAAAGATGGACGGCACCGAGGAACTGCTCGTGAAGCTGAACAGA
GAGGACCTGCTGCGGAAGCAGCGGACCTTCGACAACGGCAGCATCCCCCACCAGATCCACCTGGGAGAGC
TGCACGCCATTCTGCGGCGGCAGGAAGATTTTTACCCATTCCTGAAGGACAACCGGGAAAAGATCGAGAA
GATCCTGACCTTCCGCATCCCCTACTACGTGGGCCCTCTGGCCAGGGGAAACAGCAGATTCGCCTGGATG
ACCAGAAAGAGCGAGGAAACCATCACCCCCTGGAACTTCGAGGAAGTGGTGGACAAGGGCGCTTCCGCCC
AGAGCTTCATCGAGCGGATGACCAACTTCGATAAGAACCTGCCCAACGAGAAGGTGCTGCCCAAGCACAG
CCTGCTGTACGAGTACTTCACCGTGTATAACGAGCTGACCAAAGTGAAATACGTGACCGAGGGAATGAGA
AAGCCCGCCTTCCTGAGCGGCGAGCAGAAAAAGGCCATCGTGGACCTGCTGTTCAAGACCAACCGGAAAG
TGACCGTGAAGCAGCTGAAAGAGGACTACTTCAAGAAAATCGAGTGCTTCGACTCCGTGGAAATCTCCGG
CGTGGAAGATCGGTTCAACGCCTCCCTGGGCACATACCACGATCTGCTGAAAATTATCAAGGACAAGGAC
TTCCTGGACAATGAGGAAAACGAGGACATTCTGGAAGATATCGTGCTGACCCTGACACTGTTTGAGGACA
GAGAGATGATCGAGGAACGGCTGAAAACCTATGCCCACCTGTTCGACGACAAAGTGATGAAGCAGCTGAA
GCGGCGGAGATACACCGGCTGGGGCAGGCTGAGCCGGAAGCTGATCAACGGCATCCGGGACAAGCAGTCC
GGCAAGACAATCCTGGATTTCCTGAAGTCCGACGGCTTCGCCAACAGAAACTTCATGCAGCTGATCCACG
ACGACAGCCTGACCTTTAAAGAGGACATCCAGAAAGCCCAGGTGTCCGGCCAGGGCGATAGCCTGCACGA
GCACATTGCCAATCTGGCCGGCAGCCCCGCCATTAAGAAGGGCATCCTGCAGACAGTGAAGGTGGTGGAC
GAGCTCGTGAAAGTGATGGGCCGGCACAAGCCCGAGAACATCGTGATCGAAATGGCCAGAGAGAACCAGA
CCACCCAGAAGGGACAGAAGAACAGCCGCGAGAGAATGAAGCGGATCGAAGAGGGCATCAAAGAGCTGGG
CAGCCAGATCCTGAAAGAACACCCCGTGGAAAACACCCAGCTGCAGAACGAGAAGCTGTACCTGTACTAC
CTGCAGAATGGGCGGGATATGTACGTGGACCAGGAACTGGACATCAACCGGCTGTCCGACTACGATGTGG
ACGCCATCGTGCCTCAGAGCTTTCTGAAGGACGACTCCATCGACAACAAGGTGCTGACCAGAAGCGACAA
GAACCGGGGCAAGAGCGACAACGTGCCCTCCGAAGAGGTCGTGAAGAAGATGAAGAACTACTGGCGGCAG
CTGCTGAACGCCAAGCTGATTACCCAGAGAAAGTTCGACAATCTGACCAAGGCCGAGAGAGGCGGCCTGA
GCGAACTGGATAAGGCCGGCTTCATCAAGAGACAGCTGGTGGAAACCCGGCAGATCACAAAGCACGTGGC
ACAGATCCTGGACTCCCGGATGAACACTAAGTACGACGAGAATGACAAGCTGATCCGGGAAGTGAAAGTG
ATCACCCTGAAGTCCAAGCTGGTGTCCGATTTCCGGAAGGATTTCCAGTTTTACAAAGTGCGCGAGATCA
ACAACTACCACCACGCCCACGACGCCTACCTGAACGCCGTCGTGGGAACCGCCCTGATCAAAAAGTACCC
TAAGCTGGAAAGCGAGTTCGTGTACGGCGACTACAAGGTGTACGACGTGCGGAAGATGATCGCCAAGAGC
GAGCAGGAAATCGGCAAGGCTACCGCCAAGTACTTCTTCTACAGCAACATCATGAACTTTTTCAAGACCG
AGATTACCCTGGCCAACGGCGAGATCCGGAAGCGGCCTCTGATCGAGACAAACGGCGAAACCGGGGAGAT
CGTGTGGGATAAGGGCCGGGATTTTGCCACCGTGCGGAAAGTGCTGAGCATGCCCCAAGTGAATATCGTG
AAAAAGACCGAGGTGCAGACAGGCGGCTTCAGCAAAGAGTCTATCCTGCCCAAGAGGAACAGCGATAAGC
TGATCGCCAGAAAGAAGGACTGGGACCCTAAGAAGTACGGCGGCTTCGACAGCCCCACCGTGGCCTATTC
TGTGCTGGTGGTGGCCAAAGTGGAAAAGGGCAAGTCCAAGAAACTGAAGAGTGTGAAAGAGCTGCTGGGG
ATCACCATCATGGAAAGAAGCAGCTTCGAGAAGAATCCCATCGACTTTCTGGAAGCCAAGGGCTACAAAG
AAGTGAAAAAGGACCTGATCATCAAGCTGCCTAAGTACTCCCTGTTCGAGCTGGAAAACGGCCGGAAGAG
AATGCTGGCCTCTGCCGGCGAACTGCAGAAGGGAAACGAACTGGCCCTGCCCTCCAAATATGTGAACTTC
CTGTACCTGGCCAGCCACTATGAGAAGCTGAAGGGCTCCCCCGAGGATAATGAGCAGAAACAGCTGTTTG
TGGAACAGCACAAGCACTACCTGGACGAGATCATCGAGCAGATCAGCGAGTTCTCCAAGAGAGTGATCCT
GGCCGACGCTAATCTGGACAAAGTGCTGTCCGCCTACAACAAGCACCGGGATAAGCCCATCAGAGAGCAG
GCCGAGAATATCATCCACCTGTTTACCCTGACCAATCTGGGAGCCCCTGCCGCCTTCAAGTACTTTGACA
CCACCATCGACCGGAAGAGGTACACCAGCACCAAAGAGGTGCTGGACGCCACCCTGATCCACCAGAGCAT
CACCGGCCTGTACGAGACACGGATCGACCTGTCTCAGCTGGGAGGCGACAAGCGACCTGCCGCCACAAAG
AAGGCTGGACAGGCTAAGAAGAAGAAAGGATCCCTGTTTGTTGAATGTACAGAGTGCGGAAGAAAGATGC
ATCAGATCTGTGTCCTTCACCATGAGATCATCTGGCCTGCTGGATTCGTCTGTGATGGCTGTTTAAAGAA
AAGTGCACGAACTAGGAAAGAAAATAAGTTTTCTGCTAAAAGGTTGCCATCTACCAGACTTGGCACCTTT
CTAGAGAATCGTGTGAATGACTTTCTGAGGCGACAGAATCACCCTGAGTCAGGAGAGGTCACTGTTAGAG
TAGTTCATGCTTCTGACAAAACCGTGGAAGTAAAACCAGGCATGAAAGCAAGGTTTGTGGACAGTGGAGA
GATGGCAGAATCCTTTCCATACCGAACCAAAGCCCTCTTTGCCTTTGAAGAAATTGATGGTGTTGACCTG
TGCTTCTTTGGCATGCATGTTCAAGAGTATGGCTCTGACTGCCCTCCACCCAACCAGAGGAGAGTATACA
TATCTTACCTCGATAGTGTTCATTTCTTCCGTCCTAAATGCTTGAGGACTGCAGTCTATCATGAAATCCT
AATTGGATATTTAGAATATGTCAAGAAATTAGGTTACACAACAGGGCATATTTGGGCATGTCCACCAAGT
GAGGGAGATGATTATATCTTCCATTGCCATCCTCCTGACCAGAAGATACCCAAGCCCAAGCGACTGCAGG
AATGGTACAAAAAAATGCTTGACAAGGCTGTATCAGAGCGTATTGTCCATGACTACAAGGATATTTTTAA
ACAAGCTACTGAAGATAGATTAACAAGTGCAAAGGAATTGCCTTATTTCGAGGGTGATTTCTGGCCCAAT
GTTCTGGAAGAAAGCATTAAGGAACTGGAACAGGAGGAAGAAGAGAGAAAACGAGAGGAAAACACCAGCA
ATGAAAGCACAGATGTGACCAAGGGAGACAGCAAAAATGCTAAAAAGAAGAATAATAAGAAAACCAGCAA
AAATAAGAGCAGCCTGAGTAGGGGCAACAAGAAGAAACCCGGGATGCCCAATGTATCTAACGACCTCTCA
CAGAAACTATATGCCACCATGGAGAAGCATAAAGAGGTCTTCTTTGTGATCCGCCTCATTGCTGGCCCTG
CTGCCAACTCCCTGCCTCCCATTGTTGATCCTGATCCTCTCATCCCCTGCGATCTGATGGATGGTCGGGA
TGCGTTTCTCACGCTGGCAAGGGACAAGCACCTGGAGTTCTCTTCACTCCGAAGAGCCCAGTGGTCCACC
ATGTGCATGCTGGTGGAGCTGCACACGCAGAGCCAGGACGGATCCGATTACAAAGACGATGACGATAAGG
GATCCGGCGCAACAAACTTCTCTCTGCTGAAACAAGCCGGAGATGTCGAAGAGAATCCTGGACCGACCGA
GTACAAGCCCACGGTGCGCCTCGCCACCCGCGACGACGTCCCCAGGGCCGTACGCACCCTCGCCGCCGCG
TTCGCCGACTACCCCGCCACGCGCCACACCGTCGATCCGGACCGCCACATCGAGCGGGTCACCGAGCTGC
AAGAACTCTTCCTCACGCGCGTCGGGCTCGACATCGGCAAGGTGTGGGTCGCGGACGACGGCGCCGCGGT
GGCGGTCTGGACCACGCCGGAGAGCGTCGAAGCGGGGGCGGTGTTCGCCGAGATCGGCCCGCGCATGGCC
GAGTTGAGCGGTTCCCGGCTGGCCGCGCAGCAACAGATGGAAGGCCTCCTGGCGCCGCACCGGCCCAAGG
AGCCCGCGTGGTTCCTGGCCACCGTCGGAGTCTCGCCCGACCACCAGGGCAAGGGTCTGGGCAGCGCCGT
CGTGCTCCCCGGAGTGGAGGCGGCCGAGCGCGCCGGGGTGCCCGCCTTCCTGGAGACCTCCGCGCCCCGC
AACCTCCCCTTCTACGAGCGGCTCGGCTTCACCGTCACCGCCGACGTCGAGGTGCCCGAAGGACCGCGCA
CCTGGTGCATGACCCGCAAGCCCGGTGCCTGAACGCGTTAAGTCGACAATCAACCTCTGGATTACAAAAT
TTGTGAAAGATTGACTGGTATTCTTAACTATGTTGCTCCTTTTACGCTATGTGGATACGCTGCTTTAATG
CCTTTGTATCATGCTATTGCTTCCCGTATGGCTTT
